Addgene plasmid #128531: pMJA156
Purpose: Expresses mutant Ber e 1 in Pichia
Depositing lab: Marcos Alcocer. Depositing organization: University of Nottingham.
Backbone
  Vector backbone: pPIC9
  Backbone manufacturer: Invitrogen
  Backbone size w/o insert (bp): 8016
  Vector type: Yeast Expression
  Selectable markers: HIS4
Growth in bacteria
  Bacterial resistance: Ampicillin, 100 μg/mL
  Growth temperature: 37°C
  Growth strain: DH5alpha
  Copy number: Unknown
Gene/Insert
  Gene/Insert name: mutant Ber e 1 (alt name: M80400)
  Species: Bertholletia excelsa
  Insert size (bp): 333
  Promoter: AOX1
  Cloning method: Restriction Enzyme; 5′ cloning site XhoI (not destroyed); 3′ cloning site EcoRI (not destroyed)
  Sequencing primers: 5′ CGACTGGTTCCAATTGACAAGCTTT; 3′ TGCATCTCTCAGGCAAATGGCA
Terms and licenses: Academic/Nonprofit Terms; Industry Terms: Not Available to Industry
Depositor comments: secreted Ber e 1 from Brazil nut mutant T33A T36A
How to cite: pMJA156 was a gift from Marcos Alcocer (Addgene plasmid # 128531 ; http://n2t.net/addgene:128531 ; RRID:Addgene_128531)
