[The description below was written by a language model from this plasmid's Addgene catalogue record and pLannotate feature annotations shown in this document.]
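Description:
pMJA156 is a yeast expression plasmid built on the pPIC9 backbone for producing a mutant form of Ber e 1, the 2S seed storage protein of Brazil nut (Bertholletia excelsa), as a secreted protein in Pichia pastoris. The full sequence record is about 8.3 kb, consistent with the roughly 8 kb backbone plus a 333 bp insert. In E. coli the plasmid replicates from a ColE1/pMB1-type origin and is selected with ampicillin through the bla gene. The pBR322 ancestry of the backbone shows up as a bom site and as non-functional fragments of the tetracycline resistance gene, its promoter and rop. In Pichia, selection relies on the P. pastoris HIS4 gene, which complements histidine auxotrophy in his4 host strains.

The expression cassette is driven by the methanol-inducible AOX1 promoter and closed by the AOX1 transcription terminator. The Ber e 1 coding sequence was cloned between XhoI and EcoRI sites, both retained, in frame behind the S. cerevisiae α-factor prepro secretion signal. This leader directs the fusion into the secretory pathway, where Kex2 cleavage after the dibasic site and removal of the Glu-Ala repeats release the protein into the culture medium. According to the depositor, the insert carries two substitutions, T33A and T36A. A separate AOX1 3' fragment downstream of HIS4, together with the AOX1 promoter region, provides homology for integrating the cassette into the Pichia genome, as is usual for pPIC9 derivatives, which lack a yeast replication origin. The record supports its use for methanol-induced secreted production of this mutant protein, but it does not state the purpose of the mutations.
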