Features (pLannotate 1.2.2; 15 found; start..end, strand, type, name):
      2..937     +  promoter       AOX1 promoter: Pichia pastoris AOX1; inducible promoter, regulated by methanol
    949..1215    +  CDS            α-factor secretion signal: N-terminal secretion signal from S. cerevisiae alpha-factor; MFα1; Cleavage by the Kex2 protease occurs after the dibasic KR sequence. The EA dipeptides are then removed by dipeptidyl aminopeptidase A.
   1204..1545    +  CDS            BE2S1 (fragment): 2SS1_BEREX - Experimental evidence at protein level: Swiss-Prot protein existence level 1. This is a 2S seed storage protein. From Bertholletia excelsa (Brazil nut).
   1579..1644    +  CDS            AOX1 (fragment): ALOX1_KOMPC - Experimental evidence at protein level: Swiss-Prot protein existence level 1. Major isoform of alcohol oxidase, which catalyzes the oxidation of methanol to formaldehyde and hydrogen peroxide, the first step in the methanol utilization pathway of methylotrophic yeasts. From Komagataella phaffii (strain ATCC 76273 / CBS 7435 / CECT 11047 / NRRL Y-11430 / Wegner 21-1) (Yeast) (Pichia pastoris).
   1648..1894    +  terminator     AOX1 terminator: Pichia pastoris AOX1; transcription terminator for AOX1
   1977..2270    +  CDS            TcR (fragment): tetracycline efflux protein; tet; confers resistance to tetracycline
   2307..4841    -  CDS            PpHIS4: multifunctional enzyme, required for histidine biosynthesis; Pichia pastoris HIS4; auxotrophic marker for Pichia pastoris
   4920..5199    +  CDS            TcR (fragment): tetracycline efflux protein; tet; confers resistance to tetracycline
   5196..5944    +  misc_feature   AOX1 3' fragment: region downstream of Pichia pastoris AOX1 gene
   5946..5986    +  CDS            rop (fragment): Rop protein, which maintains plasmids at low copy number; rop
   6088..6228    +  misc_feature   bom: basis of mobility region from pBR322
   6414..7002    -  rep_origin     ori: high-copy-number ColE1/pMB1/pBR322/pUC origin of replication
   7173..8033    -  CDS            AmpR: β-lactamase; bla; confers resistance to ampicillin, carbenicillin, and related antibiotics
   8034..8138    -  promoter       AmpR promoter: bla
   8255..8278    +  promoter       tet promoter (fragment): E. coli promoter for tetracycline efflux protein gene
>Addgene plasmid #128531 | pMJA156 | addgene full sequence | sequence record 251737 | Addgene NGS Result
AGATCTAACATCCAAAGACGAAAGGTTGAATGAAACCTTTTTGCCATCCGACATCCACAGGTCCATTCTC
ACACATAAGTGCCAAACGCAACAGGAGGGGATACACTAGCAGCAGACCGTTGCAAACGCAGGACCTCCAC
TCCTCTTCTCCTCAACACCCACTTTTGCCATCGAAAAACCAGCCCAGTTATTGGGCTTGATTGGAGCTCG
CTCATTCCAATTCCTTCTATTAGGCTACTAACACCATGACTTTATTAGCCTGTCTATCCTGGCCCCCCTG
GCGAGGTTCATGTTTGTTTATTTCCGAATGCAACAAGCTCCGCATTACACCCGAACATCACTCCAGATGA
GGGCTTTCTGAGTGTGGGGTCAAATAGTTTCATGTTCCCCAAATGGCCCAAAACTGACAGTTTAAACGCT
GTCTTGGAACCTAATATGACAAAAGCGTGATCTCATCCAAGATGAACTAAGTTTGGTTCGTTGAAATGCT
AACGGCCAGTTGGTCAAAAAGAAACTTCCAAAAGTCGGCATACCGTTTGTCTTGTTTGGTATTGATTGAC
GAATGCTCAAAAATAATCTCATTAATGCTTAGCGCAGTCTCTCTATCGCTTCTGAACCCCGGTGCACCTG
TGCCGAAACGCAAATGGGGAAACACCCGCTTTTTGGATGATTATGCATTGTCTCCACATTGTATGCTTCC
AAGATTCTGGTGGGAATACTGCTGATAGCCTAACGTTCATGATCAAAATTTAACTGTTCTAACCCCTACT
TGACAGCAATATATAAACAGAAGGAAGCTGCCCTGTCTTAAACCTTTTTTTTTATCATCATTATTAGCTT
ACTTTCATAATTGCGACTGGTTCCAATTGACAAGCTTTTGATTTTAACGACTTTTAACGACAACTTGAGA
AGATCAAAAAACAACTAATTATTCGAAGGATCCAAACGATGAGATTTCCTTCAATTTTTACTGCAGTTTT
ATTCGCAGCATCCTCCGCATTAGCTGCTCCAGTCAACACTACAACAGAAGATGAAACGGCACAAATTCCG
GCTGAAGCTGTCATCGGTTACTCAGATTTAGAAGGGGATTTCGATGTTGCTGTTTTGCCATTTTCCAACA
GCACAAATAACGGGTTATTGTTTATAAATACTACTATTGCCAGCATTGCTGCTAAAGAAGAAGGGGTATC
TCTCGAGAAAAGAGAGGCTGAAGCTCAGGAGGAGTGTCGCGAGCAGATGCAGAGACAGCAGATGCTCAGC
CACTGCCGGATGTATATGAGACAGCAGATGGAGGAGAGCGCCTACCAGGCCATGCCCAGGCGGGGAATGG
AGCCGCATATGAGCGAGTGCTGCGAGCAGCTGGAGGGGATGGACGAGAGCTGCAGATGCGAAGGCTTAAG
GATGATGATGAGGATGATGCAACAGAAGGAGATGCAACCCCGAGGGGAGCAGATGCGAAGGATGATGAGG
CTGGCCGAGAATATCCCTTCCCGCTGCAACCTCAGTCCCATGAGATGCCCCATGGGTGGCTCCATTGCCG
GGTTCTGAGAATTCCCTAGGGCGGCCGCGAATTAATTCGCCTTAGACATGACTGTTCCTCAGTTCAAGTT
GGGCACTTACGAGAAGACCGGTCTTGCTAGATTCTAATCAAGAGGATGTCAGAATGCCATTTGCCTGAGA
GATGCAGGCTTCATTTTTGATACTTTTTTATTTGTAACCTATATAGTATAGGATTTTTTTTGTCATTTTG
TTTCTTCTCGTACGAGCTTGCTCCTGATCAGCCTATCTCGCAGCTGATGAATATCTTGTGGTAGGGGTTT
GGGAAAATCATTCGAGTTTGATGTTTTTCTTGGTATTTCCCACTCCTCTTCAGAGTACAGAAGATTAAGT
GAGACGTTCGTTTGTGCAAGCTTATCGATAAGCTTTAATGCGGTAGTTTATCACAGTTAAATTGCTAACG
CAGTCAGGCACCGTGTATGAAATCTAACAATGCGCTCATCGTCATCCTCGGCACCGTCACCCTGGATGCT
GTAGGCATAGGCTTGGTTATGCCGGTACTGCCGGGCCTCTTGCGGGATATCGTCCATTCCGACAGCATCG
CCAGTCACTATGGCGTGCTGCTAGCGCTATATGCGTTGATGCAATTTCTATGCGCACCCGTTCTCGGAGC
ACTGTCCGACCGCTTTGGCCGCCGCCCAGTCCTGCTCGCTTCGCTACTTGGAGCCACTATCGACTACGCG
ATCATGGCGACCACACCCGTCCTGTGGATCTATCGAATCTAAATGTAAGTTAAAATCTCTAAATAATTAA
ATAAGTCCCAGTTTCTCCATACGAACCTTAACAGCATTGCGGTGAGCATCTAGACCTTCAACAGCAGCCA
GATCCATCACTGCTTGGCCAATATGTTTCAGTCCCTCAGGAGTTACGTCTTGTGAAGTGATGAACTTCTG
GAAGGTTGCAGTGTTAACTCCGCTGTATTGACGGGCATATCCGTACGTTGGCAAAGTGTGGTTGGTACCG
GAGGAGTAATCTCCACAACTCTCTGGAGAGTAGGCACCAACAAACACAGATCCAGCGTGTTGTACTTGAT
CAACATAAGAAGAAGCATTCTCGATTTGCAGGATCAAGTGTTCAGGAGCGTACTGATTGGACATTTCCAA
AGCCTGCTCGTAGGTTGCAACCGATAGGGTTGTAGAGTGTGCAATACACTTGCGTACAATTTCAACCCTT
GGCAACTGCACAGCTTGGTTGTGAACAGCATCTTCAATTCTGGCAAGCTCCTTGTCTGTCATATCGACAG
CCAACAGAATCACCTGGGAATCAATACCATGTTCAGCTTGAGACAGAAGGTCTGAGGCAACGAAATCTGG
ATCAGCGTATTTATCAGCAATAACTAGAACTTCAGAAGGCCCAGCAGGCATGTCAATACTACACAGGGCT
GATGTGTCATTTTGAACCATCATCTTGGCAGCAGTAACGAACTGGTTTCCTGGACCAAATATTTTGTCAC
ACTTAGGAACAGTTTCTGTTCCGTAAGCCATAGCAGCTACTGCCTGGGCGCCTCCTGCTAGCACGATACA
CTTAGCACCAACCTTGTGGGCAACGTAGATGACTTCTGGGGTAAGGGTACCATCCTTCTTAGGTGGAGAT
GCAAAAACAATTTCTTTGCAACCAGCAACTTTGGCAGGAACACCCAGCATCAGGGAAGTGGAAGGCAGAA
TTGCGGTTCCACCAGGAATATAGAGGCCAACTTTCTCAATAGGTCTTGCAAAACGAGAGCAGACTACACC
AGGGCAAGTCTCAACTTGCAACGTCTCCGTTAGTTGAGCTTCATGGAATTTCCTGACGTTATCTATAGAG
AGATCAATGGCTCTCTTAACGTTATCTGGCAATTGCATAAGTTCCTCTGGGAAAGGAGCTTCTAACACAG
GTGTCTTCAAAGCGACTCCATCAAACTTGGCAGTTAGTTCTAAAAGGGCTTTGTCACCATTTTGACGAAC
ATTGTCGACAATTGGTTTGACTAATTCCATAATCTGTTCCGTTTTCTGGATAGGACGACGAAGGGCATCT
TCAATTTCTTGTGAGGAGGCCTTAGAAACGTCAATTTTGCACAATTCAATACGACCTTCAGAAGGGACTT
CTTTAGGTTTGGATTCTTCTTTAGGTTGTTCCTTGGTGTATCCTGGCTTGGCATCTCCTTTCCTTCTAGT
GACCTTTAGGGACTTCATATCCAGGTTTCTCTCCACCTCGTCCAACGTCACACCGTACTTGGCACATCTA
ACTAATGCAAAATAAAATAAGTCAGCACATTCCCAGGCTATATCTTCCTTGGATTTAGCTTCTGCAAGTT
CATCAGCTTCCTCCCTAATTTTAGCGTTCAACAAAACTTCGTCGTCAAATAACCGTTTGGTATAAGAACC
TTCTGGAGCATTGCTCTTACGATCCCACAAGGTGGCTTCCATGGCTCTAAGACCCTTTGATTGGCCAAAA
CAGGAAGTGCGTTCCAAGTGACAGAAACCAACACCTGTTTGTTCAACCACAAATTTCAAGCAGTCTCCAT
CACAATCCAATTCGATACCCAGCAACTTTTGAGTTGCTCCAGATGTAGCACCTTTATACCACAAACCGTG
ACGACGAGATTGGTAGACTCCAGTTTGTGTCCTTATAGCCTCCGGAATAGACTTTTTGGACGAGTACACC
AGGCCCAACGAGTAATTAGAAGAGTCAGCCACCAAAGTAGTGAATAGACCATCGGGGCGGTCAGTAGTCA
AAGACGCCAACAAAATTTCACTGACAGGGAACTTTTTGACATCTTCAGAAAGTTCGTATTCAGTAGTCAA
TTGCCGAGCATCAATAATGGGGATTATACCAGAAGCAACAGTGGAAGTCACATCTACCAACTTTGCGGTC
TCAGAAAAAGCATAAACAGTTCTACTACCGCCATTAGTGAAACTTTTCAAATCGCCCAGTGGAGAAGAAA
AAGGCACAGCGATACTAGCATTAGCGGGCAAGGATGCAACTTTATCAACCAGGGTCCTATAGATAACCCT
AGCGCCTGGGATCATCCTTTGGACAACTCTTTCTGCCAAATCTAGGTCCAAAATCACTTCATTGATACCA
TTATTGTACAACTTGAGCAAGTTGTCGATCAGCTCCTCAAATTGGTCCTCTGTAACGGATGACTCAACTT
GCACATTAACTTGAAGCTCAGTCGATTGAGTGAACTTGATCAGGTTGTGCAGCTGGTCAGCAGCATAGGG
AAACACGGCTTTTCCTACCAAACTCAAGGAATTATCAAACTCTGCAACACTTGCGTATGCAGGTAGCAAG
GGAAATGTCATACTTGAAGTCGGACAGTGAGTGTAGTCTTGAGAAATTCTGAAGCCGTATTTTTATTATC
AGTGAGTCAGTCATCAGGAGATCCTCTACGCCGGACGCATCGTGGCCGGCATCACCGGCGCCACAGGTGC
GGTTGCTGGCGCCTATATCGCCGACATCACCGATGGGGAAGATCGGGCTCGCCACTTCGGGCTCATGAGC
GCTTGTTTCGGCGTGGGTATGGTGGCAGGCCCCGTGGCCGGGGGACTGTTGGGCGCCATCTCCTTGCATG
CACCATTCCTTGCGGCGGCGGTGCTCAACGGCCTCAACCTACTACTGGGCTGCTTCCTAATGCAGGAGTC
GCATAAGGGAGAGCGTCGAGTATCTATGATTGGAAGTATGGGAATGGTGATACCCGCATTCTTCAGTGTC
TTGAGGTCTCCTATCAGATTATGCCCAACTAAAGCAACCGGAGGAGGAGATTTCATGGTAAATTTCTCTG
ACTTTTGGTCATCAGTAGACTCGAACTGTGAGACTATCTCGGTTATGACAGCAGAAATGTCCTTCTTGGA
GACAGTAAATGAAGTCCCACCAATAAAGAAATCCTTGTTATCAGGAACAAACTTCTTGTTTCGAACTTTT
TCGGTGCCTTGAACTATAAAATGTAGAGTGGATATGTCGGGTAGGAATGGAGCGGGCAAATGCTTACCTT
CTGGACCTTCAAGAGGTATGTAGGGTTTGTAGATACTGATGCCAACTTCAGTGACAACGTTGCTATTTCG
TTCAAACCATTCCGAATCCAGAGAAATCAAAGTTGTTTGTCTACTATTGATCCAAGCCAGTGCGGTCTTG
AAACTGACAATAGTGTGCTCGTGTTTTGAGGTCATCTTTGTATGAATAAATCTAGTCTTTGATCTAAATA
ATCTTGACGAGCCAGACGATAATACCAATCTAAACTCTTTAAACGTTAAAGGACAAGTATGTCTGCCTGT
ATTAAACCCCAAATCAGCTCGTAGTCTGATCCTCATCAACTTGAGGGGCACTATCTTGTTTTAGAGAAAT
TTGCGGAGATGCGATATCGAGAAAAAGGTACGCTGATTTTAAACGTGAAATTTATCTCAAGATCTGCTGC
CTCGCGCGTTTCGGTGATGACGGTGAAAACCTCTGACACATGCAGCTCCCGGAGACGGTCACAGCTTGTC
TGTAAGCGGATGCCGGGAGCAGACAAGCCCGTCAGGGCGCGTCAGCGGGTGTTGGCGGGTGTCGGGGCGC
AGCCATGACCCAGTCACGTAGCGATAGCGGAGTGTATACTGGCTTAACTATGCGGCATCAGAGCAGATTG
TACTGAGAGTGCACCATATGCGGTGTGAAATACCGCACAGATGCGTAAGGAGAAAATACCGCATCAGGCG
CTCTTCCGCTTCCTCGCTCACTGACTCGCTGCGCTCGGTCGTTCGGCTGCGGCGAGCGGTATCAGCTCAC
TCAAAGGCGGTAATACGGTTATCCACAGAATCAGGGGATAACGCAGGAAAGAACATGTGAGCAAAAGGCC
AGCAAAAGGCCAGGAACCGTAAAAAGGCCGCGTTGCTGGCGTTTTTCCATAGGCTCCGCCCCCCTGACGA
GCATCACAAAAATCGACGCTCAAGTCAGAGGTGGCGAAACCCGACAGGACTATAAAGATACCAGGCGTTT
CCCCCTGGAAGCTCCCTCGTGCGCTCTCCTGTTCCGACCCTGCCGCTTACCGGATACCTGTCCGCCTTTC
TCCCTTCGGGAAGCGTGGCGCTTTCTCATAGCTCACGCTGTAGGTATCTCAGTTCGGTGTAGGTCGTTCG
CTCCAAGCTGGGCTGTGTGCACGAACCCCCCGTTCAGCCCGACCGCTGCGCCTTATCCGGTAACTATCGT
CTTGAGTCCAACCCGGTAAGACACGACTTATCGCCACTGGCAGCAGCCACTGGTAACAGGATTAGCAGAG
CGAGGTATGTAGGCGGTGCTACAGAGTTCTTGAAGTGGTGGCCTAACTACGGCTACACTAGAAGGACAGT
ATTTGGTATCTGCGCTCTGCTGAAGCCAGTTACCTTCGGAAAAAGAGTTGGTAGCTCTTGATCCGGCAAA
CAAACCACCGCTGGTAGCGGTGGTTTTTTTGTTTGCAAGCAGCAGATTACGCGCAGAAAAAAAGGATCTC
AAGAAGATCCTTTGATCTTTTCTACGGGGTCTGACGCTCAGTGGAACGAAAACTCACGTTAAGGGATTTT
GGTCATGAGATTATCAAAAAGGATCTTCACCTAGATCCTTTTAAATTAAAAATGAAGTTTTAAATCAATC
TAAAGTATATATGAGTAAACTTGGTCTGACAGTTACCAATGCTTAATCAGTGAGGCACCTATCTCAGCGA
TCTGTCTATTTCGTTCATCCATAGTTGCCTGACTCCCCGTCGTGTAGATAACTACGATACGGGAGGGCTT
ACCATCTGGCCCCAGTGCTGCAATGATACCGCGAGACCCACGCTCACCGGCTCCAGATTTATCAGCAATA
AACCAGCCAGCCGGAAGGGCCGAGCGCAGAAGTGGTCCTGCAACTTTATCCGCCTCCATCCAGTCTATTA
ATTGTTGCCGGGAAGCTAGAGTAAGTAGTTCGCCAGTTAATAGTTTGCGCAACGTTGTTGCCATTGCTGC
AGGCATCGTGGTGTCACGCTCGTCGTTTGGTATGGCTTCATTCAGCTCCGGTTCCCAACGATCAAGGCGA
GTTACATGATCCCCCATGTTGTGCAAAAAAGCGGTTAGCTCCTTCGGTCCTCCGATCGTTGTCAGAAGTA
AGTTGGCCGCAGTGTTATCACTCATGGTTATGGCAGCACTGCATAATTCTCTTACTGTCATGCCATCCGT
AAGATGCTTTTCTGTGACTGGTGAGTACTCAACCAAGTCATTCTGAGAATAGTGTATGCGGCGACCGAGT
TGCTCTTGCCCGGCGTCAACACGGGATAATACCGCGCCACATAGCAGAACTTTAAAAGTGCTCATCATTG
GAAAACGTTCTTCGGGGCGAAAACTCTCAAGGATCTTACCGCTGTTGAGATCCAGTTCGATGTAACCCAC
TCGTGCACCCAACTGATCTTCAGCATCTTTTACTTTCACCAGCGTTTCTGGGTGAGCAAAAACAGGAAGG
CAAAATGCCGCAAAAAAGGGAATAAGGGCGACACGGAAATGTTGAATACTCATACTCTTCCTTTTTCAAT
ATTATTGAAGCATTTATCAGGGTTATTGTCTCATGAGCGGATACATATTTGAATGTATTTAGAAAAATAA
ACAAATAGGGGTTCCGCGCACATTTCCCCGAAAAGTGCCACCTGACGTCTAAGAAACCATTATTATCATG
ACATTAACCTATAAAAATAGGCGTATCACGAGGCCCTTTCGTCTTCAAGAATTAATTCTCATGTTTGACA
GCTTATCATCGATAAGCTGACTCATGTTGGTATTGTGAAATAGACGCAGATCGGGAACACTGAAAAATAA
CAGTTATTATTCG
