>Addgene plasmid #128531 | pMJA156 | analyzer sequence | sequence record 246376
GAGGCTGAAGCTCAGGAGGAGTGTCGCGAGCAGATGCAGAGACAGCAGATGCTCAGCCACTGCCGGATGT
ATATGAGACAGCAGATGGAGGAGAGCGCCTACCAGGCCATGCCCAGGCGGGGAATGGAGCCGCATATGAG
CGAGTGCTGCGAGCAGCTGGAGGGGATGGACGAGAGCTGCAGATGCGAAGGCTTAAGGATGATGATGAGG
ATGATGCAACAGAAGGAGATGCAACCCCGAGGGGAGCAGATGCGAAGGATGATGAGGCTGGCCGAGAATA
TCCCTTCCCGCTGCAACCTCAGTCCCATGAGATGCCCCATGGGTGGCTCCATTGCCGGGTTCTGA
